>Addgene plasmid #102704 | pMA_Level 1Δ | addgene full sequence | sequence record 201178 | Addgene NGS Result
TCCGGCAAAAAAGGGCAAGGTGTCACCACCCTGCCCTTTTTCTTTAAAACCGAAAAGATTACTTCGCGTT
ATGCAGGCTTCCTCGCTCACTGACTCGCTGCGCTCGGTCGTTCGGCTGCGGCGAGCGGTATCAGCTCACT
CAAAGGCGGTAATACGGTTATCCACAGAATCAGGGGATAACGCAGGAAAGAACATGTGAGCAAAAGGCCA
GCAAAAGGCCAGGAACCGTAAAAAGGCCGCGTTGCTGGCGTTTTTCCACAGGCTCCGCCCCCCTGACGAG
CATCACAAAAATCGACGCTCAAGTCAGAGGTGGCGAAACCCGACAGGACTATAAAGATACCAGGCGTTTC
CCCCTGGAAGCTCCCTCGTGCGCTCTCCTGTTCCGACCCTGCCGCTTACCGGATACCTGTCCGCCTTTCT
CCCTTCGGGAAGCGTGGCGCTTTCTCATAGCTCACGCTGTAGGTATCTCAGTTCGGTGTAGGTCGTTCGC
TCCAAGCTGGGCTGTGTGCACGAACCCCCCGTTCAGCCCGACCGCTGCGCCTTATCCGGTAACTATCGTC
TTGAGTCCAACCCGGTAAGACACGACTTATCGCCACTGGCAGCAGCCACTGGTAACAGGATTAGCAGAGC
GAGGTATGTAGGCGGTGCTACAGAGTTCTTGAAGTGGTGGCCTAACTACGGCTACACTAGAAGAACAGTA
TTTGGTATCTGCGCTCTGCTGAAGCCAGTTACCTTCGGAAAAAGAGTTGGTAGCTCTTGATCCGGCAAAC
AAACCACCGCTGGTAGCGGTGGTTTTTTTGTTTGCAAGCAGCAGATTACGCGCAGAAAAAAAGGATCTCA
AGAAGATCCTTTGATCTTTTCTACGGGGTCTGACGCTCAGTGGAACGAAAACTCACGTTAAGGGATTTTG
GTCATGAGATTATCAAAAAGGATCTTCACCTAGATCCTTTTAAATTAAAAATGAAGTTTTAAATCAATCT
AAAGTATATATGAGTAAACTTGGTCTGACAGCTCGAGGCTTGGATTCTCACCAATAAAAAACGCCCGGCG
GCAACCGAGCGTTCTGAACAAATCCAGATGGAGTTCTGAGGTCATTACTGGATCTATCAACAGGAGTCCA
AGCGAGCTCGATATCAAATTAGAAAAACTCATCGAGCATCAAATGAAACTGCAATTTATTCATATCAGGA
TTATCAATACCATATTTTTGAAAAAGCCGTTTCTGTAATGAAGGAGAAAACTCACCGAGGCAGTTCCATA
GGATGGCAAGATCCTGGTATCGGTCTGCGATTCCGACTCGTCCAACATCAATACAACCTATTAATTTCCC
CTCGTCAAAAATAAGGTTATCAAGTGAGAAATCACCATGAGTGACGACTGAATCCGGTGAGAATGGCAAA
AGTTTATGCATTTCTTTCCAGACTTGTTCAACAGGCCAGCCATTACGCTCGTCATCAAAATCACTCGCAT
CAACCAAACCGTTATTCATTCGTGATTGCGCCTGAGCGAGACGAAATACGCGATCGCTGTTAAAAGGACA
ATTACAAACAGGAATCGAATGCAACCGGCGCAGGAACACTGCCAGCGCATCAACAATATTTTCACCTGAA
TCAGGATATTCTTCTAATACCTGGAATGCTGTTTTCCCTGGGATCGCAGTGGTGAGTAACCATGCATCAT
CAGGAGTACGGATAAAATGCTTGATGGTCGGAAGAGGCATAAATTCCGTCAGCCAGTTTAGTCTGACCAT
CTCATCTGTAACATCATTGGCAACGCTACCTTTGCCATGTTTCAGAAACAACTCTGGCGCATCGGGCTTC
CCATACAATCGGTAGATTGTCGCACCTGATTGCCCGACATTATCGCGAGCCCATTTATACCCATATAAAT
CAGCATCCATGTTGGAATTTAATCGCGGCCTTGAGCAAGACGTTTCCCGTTGAATATGGCTCATTTTAGC
TTCCTTAGCTCCTGAAAATCTCGATAACTCAAAAAATACGCCCGGTAGTGATCTTATTTCATTATGGTGA
AAGTTGGAACCTCTTACGTGCCCGATCAACTCGAGTGCCACCTGACGTCTAAGAAACCATTATTATCATG
ACATTAACCTATAAAAATAGGCGTATCACGAGGCAGAATTTCAGATAAAAAAAATCCTTAGCTTTCGCTA
AGGATGATTTCTGGAATTCCACCTGCATATCTTGGGAGAGAGACCTTTACGGCTAGCTCAGTCCTAGGTA
TAGTGCTAGCTACTAGAGAAAGAGGAGAAATACTAAATGTCGCACTCAAAACAAGCACTGGCAGATACGA
TGAAAATGACGTGGCTGATGGAAGGTTCGGTCAACGGTCACGCCTTTACGATTGAAGGCGAAGGTACCGG
CAAACCGTATGAAGGTAAACAGAGTGGCACCTTTCGTGTTACGAAAGGCGGTCCGCTGCCGTTTGCGTTT
GATATTGTCGCTCCGACCCTGAAATACGGTTTCAAATGCTTCATGAAATACCCGGCGGATATTCCGGACT
ACTTTAAACTGGCCTTCCCGGAAGGCCTGACGTACGATCGTAAAATTGCGTTTGAAGACGGCGGTTGTGC
GACCGCCACGGTCGAAATGAGCCTGAAGGGTAACACCCTGGTGCATAAAACGAACTTTCAGGGCGGTAAT
TTCCCGATTGATGGTCCGGTGATGCAAAAACGCACCCTGGGCTGGGAACCGACCTCTGAAAAAATGACGC
CGTGCGATGGTATTATCAAAGGCGACACCATCATGTACCTGATGGTTGAAGGCGGTAAAACGCTGAAATG
TCGTTATGAAAACAATTACCGCGCCAACAAACCAGTGCTGATGCCGCCGAGCCACTTTGTGGATCTGCGT
CTGACCCGCACGAATCTGGATAAAGAAGGTCTGGCGTTCAAACTGGAAGAATATGCTGTTGCCCGTGTGC
TGGAAGTGTAATAAGCTTCAAATAAAACGAAAGGCTCAGTCGAAAGACTGGGCCTTTCGTTTTATCTGTT
GTTTGTCGGTGAACGCTCTCTACTAGAGTCACACTGGCTCACCTTCGGGTGGGCCTTTCTGCGGGTCTCA
CGCTATATGCAGGTGCTGCAG
Features (pLannotate 1.2.2; 10 found; start..end, strand, type, name):
      1..58      +  terminator     his operon terminator: This putative transcriptin terminator from the E. coli his operon has a 2-bp deletion introduced during synthesis. Its efficiency has not been determined.
    253..841     -  rep_origin     ori: high-copy-number ColE1/pMB1/pBR322/pUC origin of replication
   1024..1118    -  terminator     lambda t0 terminator: transcription terminator from phage lambda
   1139..1954    -  CDS            KanR: aminoglycoside phosphotransferase; aph(3')-Ia; confers resistance to kanamycin in bacteria or G418 (Geneticin®) in eukaryotes
   1955..2052    -  promoter       cat promoter: promoter of the E. coli cat gene encoding chloramphenicol acetyltransferase
   2138..2181    -  terminator     bacterial terminator: putative bacterial transcription terminator
   2222..2250    +  promoter       J23119 promoter (fragment): bacterial promoter (Registry of Standard Biological Parts BBa J23119)
   2277..2948    +  CDS            spisCP: spisCP is a fluorescent protein published in 2008, derived from Stylophora pistillata. It is reported to be a tetramer.
   2959..3030    +  terminator     rrnB T1 terminator: transcription terminator T1 from the E. coli rrnB gene
   3046..3073    +  terminator     T7Te terminator: phage T7 early transcription terminator
