[The description below was written by a language model from this plasmid's Addgene catalogue record and pLannotate feature annotations shown in this document.]
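Description:
pMA_Level 1Δ is a Level 1 acceptor vector (position Δ) from the Mobius Assembly toolkit, a Golden Gate-based framework for hierarchical DNA assembly. It is a small synthetic-biology plasmid of about 3.1 kb built on a backbone derived from the BioBrick vector pSB1K3. It is maintained in E. coli at high copy through a ColE1/pUC-type origin. Selection is with kanamycin, through an aph(3')-Ia aminoglycoside phosphotransferase gene that the annotation places downstream of a cat promoter and upstream of a lambda t0 terminator. Additional terminators, including a his operon terminator and a putative bacterial terminator, flank the cloning region. These probably insulate it from transcription coming from the backbone.

The roughly 900 bp insert sits between retained EcoRI and PstI sites and is a constitutive bacterial expression cassette. It consists of the Anderson-family promoter J23106, the B0034 ribosome binding site, the spisPink coding sequence and a double rrnB T1–T7Te terminator. The automated annotation labels the promoter as a J23119 fragment, which reflects the close sequence similarity among Anderson promoters. The catalogue name J23106 should be taken as the intended part. spisPink is a chromoprotein from the coral Stylophora pistillata that colours colonies pink. In acceptor vectors of this type, such a cassette usually serves as a visual dropout marker: successful assembly replaces it, so correct clones look white against pink carry-over of the parent vector. The record does not list the Type IIS recognition sites or the overhangs that define the Δ position, so those details cannot be given here. In the Mobius scheme, Level 1 vectors usually receive standard parts to form single transcription units, which are then combined at the next level.
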