Addgene plasmid #102704: pMA_Level 1Δ
Purpose: Mobius Assembly Level 1 Acceptor Vector Δ
Depositing lab: Naomi Nakayama. Depositing organization: University of Edinburgh. Publication: Mobius Assembly: A versatile Golden-Gate framework towards universal DNA assembly. Andreou AI, Nakayama N. PLoS One. 2018 Jan 2;13(1):e0189892. doi: 10.1371/journal.pone.0189892. eCollection 2018. PubMed 29293531.
Backbone
  Vector backbone: derived from pSB1K3
  Backbone manufacturer: Self-made
  Backbone size w/o insert (bp): 2195
  Total vector size (bp): 3101
  Vector type: Synthetic Biology
Growth in bacteria
  Bacterial resistance: Kanamycin, 50 μg/mL
  Growth temperature: 37°C
  Growth strain: DH5alpha
  Copy number: High Copy
Gene/Insert
  Gene/Insert name: J23106:B0034:spisPink:rrnBT1-T7TE
  Insert size (bp): 906
  Cloning method: Restriction Enzyme; 5′ cloning site EcoRI (not destroyed); 3′ cloning site PstI (not destroyed)
  Sequencing primers: 5′ tgccacctgacgtctaagaa; 3′ attaccgcctttgagtgagc
Terms and licenses: Academic/Nonprofit Terms; Industry Terms: Not Available to Industry
How to cite: pMA_Level 1Δ was a gift from Naomi Nakayama (Addgene plasmid # 102704 ; http://n2t.net/addgene:102704 ; RRID:Addgene_102704)
